Addgene plasmid #108117: pSirenRetroQ(puro)-shEgr4
Purpose: pSIREN-RetroQ vector containing shRNA sequence to Egr4
Depositing lab: Peter Johnson. Depositing organization: National Cancer Institute (NCI). Publication: An Arf-Egr-C/EBPbeta pathway linked to ras-induced senescence and cancer. Salotti J, Sakchaisri K, Tourtellotte WG, Johnson PF. Mol Cell Biol. 2015 Mar;35(5):866-83. doi: 10.1128/MCB.01489-14. Epub 2014 Dec 22. PubMed 25535333.
Backbone
  Vector backbone: pSirenRetroQ(puro)
  Backbone manufacturer: Clontech
  Backbone size w/o insert (bp): 6445
  Total vector size (bp): 6508
  Vector type: Mammalian Expression, Retroviral, RNAi
  Selectable markers: Puromycin
Growth in bacteria
  Bacterial resistance: Ampicillin, 100 μg/mL
  Growth temperature: 37°C
  Growth strain: NEB Stable
  Copy number: High Copy
Gene/Insert
  Gene/Insert name: shRNA to Egr4 (alt name: Early growth response 4)
  gRNA/shRNA sequence: AAGTCTTTGGATGTGATGTTT
  Species: M. musculus (mouse)
  Entrez Gene: Egr4 (a.k.a. NGF1-C, NGFI-C, NGFIC, pAT133)
  Promoter: U6
  Cloning method: Restriction Enzyme; 5′ cloning site BamHI (not destroyed); 3′ cloning site EcoRI (not destroyed)
  Sequencing primers: 5′ U6 fwd
Terms and licenses: Academic/Nonprofit Terms; Industry Terms: Not Available to Industry
Depositor comments: For the chosen sequence (AAGTCTTTGGATGTGATGTTT), the annealed oligos are: 5'-gatccAAGTCTTTGGATGTGATGTTTTTCAAGAGAAAACATCACATCCAAAGACTTTTTTTTACGCGTg-----3' 3'-----gTTCAGAAACCTACACTACAAAAAGTTCTCTTTTGTAGTGTAGGTTTCTGAAAAAAAATGCGCActtaa-5'
How to cite: pSirenRetroQ(puro)-shEgr4 was a gift from Peter Johnson (Addgene plasmid # 108117 ; http://n2t.net/addgene:108117 ; RRID:Addgene_108117)
