[The description below was written by a language model from this plasmid's Addgene catalogue record and pLannotate feature annotations shown in this document.]
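Description:
pSirenRetroQ(puro)-shEgr4 is a self-inactivating retroviral RNAi vector built on the Clontech pSIREN-RetroQ backbone and designed to knock down mouse Egr4 (early growth response 4). In bacteria it is maintained as a high-copy plasmid through a ColE1/pUC-type origin and selected with ampicillin via the β-lactamase gene. The total size is about 6.5 kb, of which the hairpin insert contributes only some 60 bp.

The retroviral unit begins with a hybrid 5' end in which the CMV immediate-early enhancer and promoter are fused to a truncated murine sarcoma virus LTR, which drives strong transcription of the genomic RNA in packaging cells. This is followed by a packaging signal (Ψ) and a truncated, start-codon-less gag segment that promotes efficient encapsidation. Downstream, a human U6 RNA polymerase III promoter drives the short hairpin, which was cloned as annealed oligonucleotides between BamHI and EcoRI sites that both remain intact. The hairpin consists of a 21-nucleotide Egr4 target sequence, a loop, its reverse complement and a poly-T terminator. The feature table does not annotate the hairpin itself, but it lies in the gap between the U6 and PGK promoters. A mouse PGK promoter then expresses puromycin N-acetyltransferase for selection of transduced mammalian cells. The 3' LTR carries a U3 deletion, so that after reverse transcription and integration the provirus lacks LTR promoter activity, leaving the internal U6 and PGK promoters to act without interference.

The plasmid is used to produce retrovirus for stable depletion of Egr4 in mouse cells. The associated publication concerns an Arf–Egr–C/EBPβ pathway in Ras-induced senescence and cancer.
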