Features (pLannotate 1.2.2; 17 found; start..end, strand, type, name):
     27..406     +  enhancer       CMV enhancer: human cytomegalovirus immediate early enhancer
    407..610     +  promoter       CMV promoter: human cytomegalovirus (CMV) immediate early promoter
    611..786     +  LTR            5' LTR (truncated): truncated long terminal repeat from Moloney murine sarcoma virus
    908..1182    +  misc_feature   MESV Ψ (fragment): packaging signal of murine embryonic stem cell virus
   1249..1665    +  CDS            gag (truncated): truncated Moloney murine leukemia virus (MMLV) gag gene lacking the start codon
   1689..1929    +  promoter       U6 promoter: RNA polymerase III promoter for human U6 snRNA
   2011..2510    +  promoter       PGK promoter: mouse phosphoglycerate kinase 1 promoter
   2531..3130    +  CDS            PuroR: puromycin N-acetyltransferase; pac from Streptomyces alboniger; confers resistance to puromycin
   3197..3269    +  CDS            env (fragment): murine leukemia virus gPr80 envelope polyprotein precursor; env; proteolytically cleaved into gp70SU and p15TM subunits
   3311..3736    +  LTR            3' LTR (ΔU3): self-inactivating 3' long terminal repeat (LTR) from Moloney murine leukemia virus
   3805..3845    +  CDS            rop (fragment): Rop protein, which maintains plasmids at low copy number; rop
   3947..3985    +  misc_feature   bom (fragment): basis of mobility region from pBR322
   4002..4331    +  promoter       SV40 promoter: SV40 enhancer and early promoter
   4337..4438    +  misc_feature   bom (fragment): basis of mobility region from pBR322
   4624..5212    -  rep_origin     ori: high-copy-number ColE1/pMB1/pBR322/pUC origin of replication
   5383..6243    -  CDS            AmpR: β-lactamase; bla; confers resistance to ampicillin, carbenicillin, and related antibiotics
   6244..6348    -  promoter       AmpR promoter: bla
>Addgene plasmid #108117 | pSirenRetroQ(puro)-shEgr4 | addgene full sequence | sequence record 207644 | Addgene NGS Result
CTCATGTCCAACATTACCGCCATGTTGACATTGATTATTGACTAGTTATTAATAGTAATCAATTACGGGG
TCATTAGTTCATAGCCCATATATGGAGTTCCGCGTTACATAACTTACGGTAAATGGCCCGCCTGGCTGAC
CGCCCAACGACCCCCGCCCATTGACGTCAATAATGACGTATGTTCCCATAGTAACGCCAATAGGGACTTT
CCATTGACGTCAATGGGTGGAGTATTTACGGTAAACTGCCCACTTGGCAGTACATCAAGTGTATCATATG
CCAAGTACGCCCCCTATTGACGTCAATGACGGTAAATGGCCCGCCTGGCATTATGCCCAGTACATGACCT
TATGGGACTTTCCTACTTGGCAGTACATCTACGTATTAGTCATCGCTATTACCATGGTGATGCGGTTTTG
GCAGTACATCAATGGGCGTGGATAGCGGTTTGACTCACGGGGATTTCCAAGTCTCCACCCCATTGACGTC
AATGGGAGTTTGTTTTGGCACCAAAATCAACGGGACTTTCCAAAATGTCGTAACAACTCCGCCCCATTGA
CGCAAATGGGCGGTAGGCGTGTACGGTGGGAGGTCTATATAAGCAGAGCTCAATAAAAGAGCCCACAACC
CCTCACTCGGCGCGCCAGTCTTCCGATAGACTGCGTCGCCCGGGTACCCGTATTCCCAATAAAGCCTCTT
GCTGTTTGCATCCGAATCGTGGTCTCGCTGTTCCTTGGGAGGGTCTCCTCTGAGTGATTGACTACCCACG
ACGGGGGTCTTTCATTTGGGGGCTCGTCCGGGATTTGGAGACCCCTGCCCAGGGACCACCGACCCACCAC
CGGGAGGTAAGCTGGCCAGCAACTTATCTGTGTCTGTCCGATTGTCTAGTGTCTATGTTTGATGTTATGC
GCCTGCGTCTGTACTAGTTAGCTAACTAGCTCTGTATCTGGCGGACCCGTGGTGGAACTGACGAGTTCTG
AACACCCGGCCGCAACCCTGGGAGACGTCCCAGGGACTTTGGGGGCCGTTTTTGTGGCCCGACCTGAGGA
AGGGAGTCGATGTGGAATCCGACCCCGTCAGGATATGTGGTTCTGGTAGGAGACGAGAACCTAAAACAGT
TCCCGCCTCCGTCTGAATTTTTGCTTTCGGTTTGGAACCGAAGCCGCGCGTCTTGTCTGCTGCAGCGCTG
CAGCATCGTTCTGTGTTGTCTCTGTCTGACTGTGTTTCTGTATTTGTCTGAAAATTAGGGCCAGACTGTT
ACCACTCCCTTAAGTTTGACCTTAGGTCACTGGAAAGATGTCGAGCGGATCGCTCACAACCAGTCGGTAG
ATGTCAAGAAGAGACGTTGGGTTACCTTCTGCTCTGCAGAATGGCCAACCTTTAACGTCGGATGGCCGCG
AGACGGCACCTTTAACCGAGACCTCATCACCCAGGTTAAGATCAAGGTCTTTTCACCTGGCCCGCATGGA
CACCCAGACCAGGTCCCCTACATCGTGACCTGGGAAGCCTTGGCTTTTGACCCCCCTCCCTGGGTCAAGC
CCTTTGTACACCCTAAGCCTCCGCCTCCTCTTCCTCCATCCGCCCCGTCTCTCCCCCTTGAACCTCCTCG
TTCGACCCCGCCTCGATCCTCCCTTTATCCAGCCCTCACTCCTTCTCTAGGCGCCGGAATTGAAGATCTG
GGCAGGAAGAGGGCCTATTTCCCATGATTCCTTCATATTTGCATATACGATACAAGGCTGTTAGAGAGAT
AATTAGAATTAATTTGACTGTAAACACAAAGATATTAGTACAAAATACGTGACGTAGAAAGTAATAATTT
CTTGGGTAGTTTGCAGTTTTAAAATTATGTTTTAAAATGGACTATCATATGCTTACCGTAACTTGAAAGT
ATTTCGATTTCTTGGCTTTATATATCTTGTGGAAAGGACGAGGATCCAAGTCTTTGGATGTGATGTTTTT
CAAGAGAAAACATCACATCCAAAGACTTTTTTTTACGCGTGAATTCTACCGGGTAGGGGAGGCGCTTTTC
CCAAGGCAGTCTGGAGCATGCGCTTTAGCAGCCCCGCTGGGCACTTGGCGCTACACAAGTGGCCTCTGGC
CTCGCACACATTCCACATCCACCGGTAGGCGCCAACCGGCTCCGTTCTTTGGTGGCCCCTTCGCGCCACC
TTCTACTCCTCCCCTAGTCAGGAAGTTCCCCCCCGCCCCGCAGCTCGCGTCGTGCAGGACGTGACAAATG
GAAGTAGCACGTCTCACTAGTCTCGTGCAGATGGACAGCACCGCTGAGCAATGGAAGCGGGTAGGCCTTT
GGGGCAGCGGCCAATAGCAGCTTTGCTCCTTCGCTTTCTGGGCTCAGAGGCTGGGAAGGGGTGGGTCCGG
GGGCGGGCTCAGGGGCGGGCTCAGGGGCGGGGCGGGCGCCCGAAGGTCCTCCGGAGGCCCGGCATTCTGC
ACGCTTCAAAAGCGCACGTCTGCCGCGCTGTTCTCCTCTTCCTCATCTCCGGGCCTTTCGACCTGCAGCC
CAAGCTTACCATGACCGAGTACAAGCCCACGGTGCGCCTCGCCACCCGCGACGACGTCCCCAGGGCCGTA
CGCACCCTCGCCGCCGCGTTCGCCGACTACCCCGCCACGCGCCACACCGTCGATCCGGACCGCCACATCG
AGCGGGTCACCGAGCTGCAAGAACTCTTCCTCACGCGCGTCGGGCTCGACATCGGCAAGGTGTGGGTCGC
GGACGACGGCGCCGCGGTGGCGGTCTGGACCACGCCGGAGAGCGTCGAAGCGGGGGCGGTGTTCGCCGAG
ATCGGCCCGCGCATGGCCGAGTTGAGCGGTTCCCGGCTGGCCGCGCAGCAACAGATGGAAGGCCTCCTGG
CGCCGCACCGGCCCAAGGAGCCCGCGTGGTTCCTGGCCACCGTCGGCGTCTCGCCCGACCACCAGGGCAA
GGGTCTGGGCAGCGCCGTCGTGCTCCCCGGAGTGGAGGCGGCCGAGCGCGCCGGGGTGCCCGCCTTCCTG
GAGACCTCCGCGCCCCGCAACCTCCCCTTCTACGAGCGGCTCGGCTTCACCGTCACCGCCGACGTCGAGG
TGCCCGAAGGACCGCGCACCTGGTGCATGACCCGCAAGCCCGGTGCCTGACGCCCGCCCCACGACCCGCA
GCGCCCGACCGAAAGGAGCGCACGACCCCATGCATCGGCGTCTCGAGATATCAGTGGTCCAGGCTCTAGT
TTTGACTCAACAATATCACCAGCTGAAGCCTATAGAGTACGAGCCATAGATAAAATAAAAGATTTTATTT
AGTCTCCAGAAAAAGGGGGGAATGAAAGACCCCACCTGTAGGTTTGGCAAGCTAGCTTAAGTAACGCCAT
TTTGCAAGGCATGGAAAAATACATAACTGAGAATAGAGAAGTTCAGATCAAGGTCAGGAACAGATGGAAC
AGGGTCGACCCTAGAGAACCATCAGATGTTTCCAGGGTGCCCCAAGGACCTGAAATGACCCTGTGCCTTA
TTTGAACTAACCAATCAGTTCGCTTCTCGCTTCTGTTCGCGCGCTTCTGCTCCCCGAGCTCAATAAAAGA
GCCCACAACCCCTCACTCGGGGCGCCAGTCCTCCGATTGACTGAGTCGCCCGGGTACCCGTGTATCCAAT
AAACCCTCTTGCAGTTGCATCCGACTTGTGGTCTCGCTGTTCCTTGGGAGGGTCTCCTCTGAGTGATTGA
CTACCCGTCAGCGGGGGTCTTTCATTTGGGGGCTCGTCCGGGATCGGGAGACCCCTGCCCAGGGACCACC
GACCCACCACCGGGAGGTAAGCTGGCTGCCTCGCGCGTTTCGGTGATGACGGTGAAAACCTCTGACACAT
GCAGCTCCCGGAGACGGTCACAGCTTGTCTGTAAGCGGATGCCGGGAGCAGACAAGCCCGTCAGGGCGCG
TCAGCGGGTGTTGGCGGGTGTCGGGGCGCAGCCATGACCCAGTCACGTAGCGATAGCGGAGTGTAGATCC
GGCTGTGGAATGTGTGTCAGTTAGGGTGTGGAAAGTCCCCAGGCTCCCCAGCAGGCAGAAGTATGCAAAG
CATGCATCTCAATTAGTCAGCAACCAGGTGTGGAAAGTCCCCAGGCTCCCCAGCAGGCAGAAGTATGCAA
AGCATGCATCTCAATTAGTCAGCAACCATAGTCCCGCCCCTAACTCCGCCCATCCCGCCCCTAACTCCGC
CCAGTTCCGCCCATTCTCCGCCCCATGGCTGACTAATTTTTTTTATTTATGCAGAGGCCGAGGCCGCCTC
GGCCTCTGAGCTATTCCAGAAGTAGTGAGGAGGCTTTTTTGGAGGCCTAGGCTTTTGCAAAAAGCTTACT
GGCTTAACTATGCGGCATCAGAGCAGATTGTACTGAGAGTGCACCATATGCGGTGTGAAATACCGCACAG
ATGCGTAAGGAGAAAATACCGCATCAGGCGCTCTTCCGCTTCCTCGCTCACTGACTCGCTGCGCTCGGTC
GTTCGGCTGCGGCGAGCGGTATCAGCTCACTCAAAGGCGGTAATACGGTTATCCACAGAATCAGGGGATA
ACGCAGGAAAGAACATGTGAGCAAAAGGCCAGCAAAAGGCCAGGAACCGTAAAAAGGCCGCGTTGCTGGC
GTTTTTCCATAGGCTCCGCCCCCCTGACGAGCATCACAAAAATCGACGCTCAAGTCAGAGGTGGCGAAAC
CCGACAGGACTATAAAGATACCAGGCGTTTCCCCCTGGAAGCTCCCTCGTGCGCTCTCCTGTTCCGACCC
TGCCGCTTACCGGATACCTGTCCGCCTTTCTCCCTTCGGGAAGCGTGGCGCTTTCTCATAGCTCACGCTG
TAGGTATCTCAGTTCGGTGTAGGTCGTTCGCTCCAAGCTGGGCTGTGTGCACGAACCCCCCGTTCAGCCC
GACCGCTGCGCCTTATCCGGTAACTATCGTCTTGAGTCCAACCCGGTAAGACACGACTTATCGCCACTGG
CAGCAGCCACTGGTAACAGGATTAGCAGAGCGAGGTATGTAGGCGGTGCTACAGAGTTCTTGAAGTGGTG
GCCTAACTACGGCTACACTAGAAGGACAGTATTTGGTATCTGCGCTCTGCTGAAGCCAGTTACCTTCGGA
AAAAGAGTTGGTAGCTCTTGATCCGGCAAACAAACCACCGCTGGTAGCGGTGGTTTTTTTGTTTGCAAGC
AGCAGATTACGCGCAGAAAAAAAGGATCTCAAGAAGATCCTTTGATCTTTTCTACGGGGTCTGACGCTCA
GTGGAACGAAAACTCACGTTAAGGGATTTTGGTCATGAGATTATCAAAAAGGATCTTCACCTAGATCCTT
TTAAATTAAAAATGAAGTTTTAAATCAATCTAAAGTATATATGAGTAAACTTGGTCTGACAGTTACCAAT
GCTTAATCAGTGAGGCACCTATCTCAGCGATCTGTCTATTTCGTTCATCCATAGTTGCCTGACTCCCCGT
CGTGTAGATAACTACGATACGGGAGGGCTTACCATCTGGCCCCAGTGCTGCAATGATACCGCGAGACCCA
CGCTCACCGGCTCCAGATTTATCAGCAATAAACCAGCCAGCCGGAAGGGCCGAGCGCAGAAGTGGTCCTG
CAACTTTATCCGCCTCCATCCAGTCTATTAATTGTTGCCGGGAAGCTAGAGTAAGTAGTTCGCCAGTTAA
TAGTTTGCGCAACGTTGTTGCCATTGCTGCAGGCATCGTGGTGTCACGCTCGTCGTTTGGTATGGCTTCA
TTCAGCTCCGGTTCCCAACGATCAAGGCGAGTTACATGATCCCCCATGTTGTGCAAAAAAGCGGTTAGCT
CCTTCGGTCCTCCGATCGTTGTCAGAAGTAAGTTGGCCGCAGTGTTATCACTCATGGTTATGGCAGCACT
GCATAATTCTCTTACTGTCATGCCATCCGTAAGATGCTTTTCTGTGACTGGTGAGTACTCAACCAAGTCA
TTCTGAGAATAGTGTATGCGGCGACCGAGTTGCTCTTGCCCGGCGTCAACACGGGATAATACCGCGCCAC
ATAGCAGAACTTTAAAAGTGCTCATCATTGGAAAACGTTCTTCGGGGCGAAAACTCTCAAGGATCTTACC
GCTGTTGAGATCCAGTTCGATGTAACCCACTCGTGCACCCAACTGATCTTCAGCATCTTTTACTTTCACC
AGCGTTTCTGGGTGAGCAAAAACAGGAAGGCAAAATGCCGCAAAAAAGGGAATAAGGGCGACACGGAAAT
GTTGAATACTCATACTCTTCCTTTTTCAATATTATTGAAGCATTTATCAGGGTTATTGTCTCATGAGCGG
ATACATATTTGAATGTATTTAGAAAAATAAACAAATAGGGGTTCCGCGCACATTTCCCCGAAAAGTGCCA
CCTGACGTCTAAGAAACCATTATTATCATGACATTAACCTATAAAAATAGGCGTATCACGAGGCCCTTTC
GTCTTCAAGAATTAGCTTGGCCATTGCATACGTTGTATCCATATCATAATATGTACATTTATATTGG
